>Addgene plasmid #194403 | LT1_30_backbone_X2_integration | addgene full sequence | sequence record 384685 | Addgene NGS Result
GCCCTGAATTCGCATCTAGACTGATGAGACGTGGTAGAGCCACAAACAGCCGGTACAAGCAACGATCTCC
AGGACCATCTGAATCATGCGCGGATGACACGAACTCACGACGGCGATCACAGACATTAACCCACAGTACA
GACACTGCGACAACGTGGCAATTCGTCGCAATACAACGTGAGACCGAAAGTGAAACGTGATTTCATGCGT
CATTTTGAACATTTTGTAAATCTTATTTAATAATGTGTGCGGCAATTCACATTTAATTTATGAATGTTTT
CTTAACATCGCGGCAACTCAAGAAACGGCAGGTTCGGATCTTAGCTACTAGAGAAAGAGGAGAAATACTA
GATGCGTAAAGGCGAAGAGCTGTTCACTGGTGTCGTCCCTATTCTGGTGGAACTGGATGGTGATGTCAAC
GGTCATAAGTTTTCCGTGCGTGGCGAGGGTGAAGGTGACGCAACTAATGGTAAACTGACGCTGAAGTTCA
TCTGTACTACTGGTAAACTGCCGGTTCCTTGGCCGACTCTGGTAACGACGCTGACTTATGGTGTTCAGTG
CTTTGCTCGTTATCCGGACCATATGAAGCAGCATGACTTCTTCAAGTCCGCCATGCCGGAAGGCTATGTG
CAGGAACGCACGATTTCCTTTAAGGATGACGGCACGTACAAAACGCGTGCGGAAGTGAAATTTGAAGGCG
ATACCCTGGTAAACCGCATTGAGCTGAAAGGCATTGACTTTAAAGAGGACGGCAATATCCTGGGCCATAA
GCTGGAATACAATTTTAACAGCCACAATGTTTACATCACCGCCGATAAACAAAAAAATGGCATTAAAGCG
AATTTTAAAATTCGCCACAACGTGGAGGATGGCAGCGTGCAGCTGGCTGATCACTACCAGCAAAACACTC
CAATCGGTGATGGTCCTGTTCTGCTGCCAGACAATCACTATCTGAGCACGCAAAGCGTTCTGTCTAAAGA
TCCGAACGAGAAACGCGATCATATGGTTCTGCTGGAGTTCGTAACCGCAGCGGGCATCACGCATGGTATG
GATGAACTGTACAAATGACCAGGCATCAAATAAAACGAAAGGCTCAGTCGAAAGACTGGGCCTTTCGTTT
TATCTGTTGTTTGTCGGTGAACGCTCTCTACTAGAGTCACACTGGCTCACCTTCGGGTGGGCCTTTCTGC
GTTTATAGGTCTCAGCTGGAAATCTGCTCGTCAGTGGTGCTCACACTGACGAATCATGTACAGATCATAC
CGATGACTGCCTGGCGACTCACAACTAAGCAAGACAGCCGGAACCAGCGCCGGCGAACACCACTGCATAT
ATGGCATATCACAACAGTCCACGTCTCAAGCAGTTACAGAGATGTTACGAACCACTAGTGCACTGCAGTA
CATAACCCCTAGGTCTTCCTGAGAGTGACGAAGGCTAAGGTCACTTCTTCGTTTCCTTTATTGGGGTTTC
CGTGTAGCCTTCCCCTGAATAGTGTGGGACGTTTTATGAGAAGCCGTAAGAAATAGCCGAGCGGCCGCGT
GTTACAACCAATTAACCAATTCTGATTAGAAAAACTCATCGAGCATCAAATGAAACTGCAATTTATTCAT
ATCAGGATTATCAATACCATATTTTTGAAAAAGCCGTTTCTGTAATGAAGGAGAAAACTCACCGAGGCAG
TTCCATAGGATGGCAAGATCCTGGTATCGGTCTGCGATTCCGACTCGTCCAACATCAATACAACCTATTA
ATTTCCCCTCGTCAAAAATAAGGTTATCAAGTGAGAAATCACCATGAGTGACGACTGAATCCGGTGAGAA
TGGCAAAAGCTTATGCATTTCTTTCCAGACTTGTTCAACAGGCCAGCCATTACGCTCGTCATCAAAATCA
CTCGCATCAACCAAACCGTTATTCATTCGTGATTGCGCCTGAGCGAGGCGAAATACGCGATCGCTGTTAA
AAGGACAATTACAAACAGGAATCGAATGCAACCGGCGCAGGAACACTGCCAGCGCATCAACAATATTTTC
ACCTGAATCAGGATATTCTTCTAATACCTGGAATGCTGTTTTCCCGGGGATCGCAGTGGTGAGTAACCAT
GCATCATCAGGAGTACGGATAAAATGCTTGATGGTCGGAAGAGGCATAAATTCCGTCAGCCAGTTTAGTC
TGACCATCTCATCTGTAACATCATTGGCAACGCTACCTTTGCCATGTTTCAGAAACAACTCTGGCGCATC
GGGCTTCCCATACAATCGATAGATTGTCGCACCTGATTGCCCGACATTATCGCGAGCCCATTTATACCCA
TATAAATCAGCATCCATGTTGGAATTTAATCGCGGCCTGGAGCAAGACGTTTCCCGTTGAATATGGCTCA
TAACACCCCTTGTATTACTGTTTATGTAAGCAGACAGTTTTATTGTTCATGATGATATATTTTTATCTTG
TGCAATGTAACATCAGAGATTTTGAGACACAACGTGGCTTTGTTGAATAAATCGAACTTTTGCTGAGTTG
AAGGATCAGTCATGACCAAAATCCCTTAACGTGAGTTTTCGTTCCACTGAGCGTCAGACCCCGTAGAAAA
GATCAAAGGATCTTCTTGAGATCCTTTTTTTCTGCGCGTAATCTGCTGCTTGCAAACAAAAAAACCACCG
CTACCAGCGGTGGTTTGTTTGCCGGATCAAGAGCTACCAACTCTTTTTCCGAAGGTAACTGGCTTCAGCA
GAGCGCAGATACCAAATACTGTTCTTCTAGTGTAGCCGTAGTTAGGCCACCACTTCAAGAACTCTGTAGC
ACCGCCTACATACCTCGCTCTGCTAATCCTGTTACCAGTGGCTGCTGCCAGTGGCGATAAGTCGTGTCTT
ACCGGGTTGGACTCAAGACGATAGTTACCGGATAAGGCGCAGCGGTCGGGCTGAACGGGGGGTTCGTGCA
CACAGCCCAGCTTGGAGCGAACGACCTACACCGAACTGAGATACCTACAGCGTGAGCTATGAGAAAGCGC
CACGCTTCCCGAAGGGAGAAAGGCGGACAGGTATCCGGTAAGCGGCAGGGTCGGAACAGGAGAGCGCACG
AGGGAGCTTCCAGGGGGAAACGCCTGGTATCTTTATAGTCCTGTCGGGTTTCGCCACCTCTGACTTGAGC
GTCGATTTTTGTGATGCTCGTCAGGGGGGCGGAGCCTATGGAAAAACGCCAGCAACGCGGCCTTTTTACG
GTTCCTGGCCTTTTGCTGGCCTTTTGCTCACATGTTCTTTCCTGCGTTATCCCCTGATTCTGTGGATAAC
CGTGCGGCCGCCAATGTCAAAAGATCCTCTCATACCATATTAAGTAAATTGCCTCCATTTCTTTTTCCTC
GGGCAGAGAAACTCGCAGGCAACTTGCTCTCGAAGTGGTCACGT
Features (pLannotate 1.2.2; 5 found; start..end, strand, type, name):
    352..1065    +  CDS            superfolder GFP: GFP variant that folds robustly even when fused to poorly folded proteins (Pédelacq et al., 2006)
   1077..1148    +  terminator     rrnB T1 terminator: transcription terminator T1 from the E. coli rrnB gene
   1164..1191    +  terminator     T7Te terminator: phage T7 early transcription terminator
   1566..2381    -  CDS            KanR: aminoglycoside phosphotransferase; aph(3')-Ia; confers resistance to kanamycin in bacteria or G418 (Geneticin®) in eukaryotes
   2606..3194    +  rep_origin     ori: high-copy-number ColE1/pMB1/pBR322/pUC origin of replication
