[The description below was written by a language model from this plasmid's Addgene catalogue record and pLannotate feature annotations shown in this document.]
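Description:
LT1_30_backbone_X2_integration is an empty multigene ("Multi") assembly backbone built in the MoClo Yeast Toolkit (YTK) format and intended for chromosomal integration at the X2 locus of Saccharomyces cerevisiae. It is a small plasmid of about 3.4 kb that is propagated in E. coli. There it replicates from a high-copy ColE1/pUC-type origin and is selected with kanamycin through the KanR aminoglycoside phosphotransferase gene. The feature table shows no yeast origin of replication or yeast selection marker. This fits a design in which the assembled DNA is meant to be inserted into the genome by homologous recombination rather than kept as an episome. Any yeast marker would presumably have to come from the assembled parts, although the record does not say so.

The plasmid carries no insert of interest. The cloning position holds a GFP dropout cassette, derived from another toolkit plasmid, which consists of a superfolder GFP coding sequence followed by the rrnB T1 and T7Te bacterial terminators. In Golden Gate-style MoClo assembly, this kind of cassette is replaced by the incoming transcription units, so correctly assembled clones can be told apart from fluorescent colonies that still carry the parent vector. The bacterial promoter driving sfGFP and the X2 homology arms named in the catalogue entry were not annotated by the automated feature caller. They presumably lie in the unannotated stretches flanking the dropout cassette. The backbone belongs to a kit for engineering S. cerevisiae and for installing fluorescent biosensors that report on the intracellular environment.
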