Addgene plasmid #194403: LT1_30_backbone_X2_integration
Purpose: (Empty Backbone) Multi Backbone with X2 homology arms for Saccharomyces cerevisiae
Depositing lab: Lisbeth Olsson. Depositing organization: Chalmers University of Technology. Publication: ScEnSor Kit for Saccharomyces cerevisiae Engineering and Biosensor-Driven Investigation of the Intracellular Environment. Torello Pianale L, Olsson L. ACS Synth Biol. 2023 Aug 8. doi: 10.1021/acssynbio.3c00124. PubMed 37552581.
Backbone
  Vector backbone: MoClo YTK
  Vector type: Bacterial Expression, Synthetic Biology
Growth in bacteria
  Bacterial resistance: Kanamycin, 50 μg/mL
  Growth temperature: 37°C
  Growth strain: DH5alpha
  Copy number: High Copy
Gene/Insert
  Gene/Insert name: None
  Mutation: NA
Resource information
  A portion of this plasmid was derived from a plasmid made by: GFP dropout cassette from Addgene plasmid #65154
Terms and licenses: Academic/Nonprofit Terms; Industry Terms: Not Available to Industry
How to cite: LT1_30_backbone_X2_integration was a gift from Lisbeth Olsson (Addgene plasmid # 194403 ; http://n2t.net/addgene:194403 ; RRID:Addgene_194403)
